>Addgene plasmid #120428 | EF1a_ASCL3_P2A_Hygro_Barcode | addgene full sequence | sequence record 234481 | Addgene NGS Result
TCGACGGATCGGGAGATCTCCCGATCCCCTATGGTGCACTCTCAGTACAATCTGCTCTGATGCCGCATAG
TTAAGCCAGTATCTGCTCCCTGCTTGTGTGTTGGAGGTCGCTGAGTAGTGCGCGAGCAAAATTTAAGCTA
CAACAAGGCAAGGCTTGACCGACAATTGCATGAAGAATCTGCTTAGGGTTAGGCGTTTTGCGCTGCTTCG
CGATGTACGGGCCAGATATACGCGTTGACATTGATTATTGACTAGTTATTAATAGTAATCAATTACGGGG
TCATTAGTTCATAGCCCATATATGGAGTTCCGCGTTACATAACTTACGGTAAATGGCCCGCCTGGCTGAC
CGCCCAACGACCCCCGCCCATTGACGTCAATAATGACGTATGTTCCCATAGTAACGCCAATAGGGACTTT
CCATTGACGTCAATGGGTGGAGTATTTACGGTAAACTGCCCACTTGGCAGTACATCAAGTGTATCATATG
CCAAGTACGCCCCCTATTGACGTCAATGACGGTAAATGGCCCGCCTGGCATTATGCCCAGTACATGACCT
TATGGGACTTTCCTACTTGGCAGTACATCTACGTATTAGTCATCGCTATTACCATGGTGATGCGGTTTTG
GCAGTACATCAATGGGCGTGGATAGCGGTTTGACTCACGGGGATTTCCAAGTCTCCACCCCATTGACGTC
AATGGGAGTTTGTTTTGGCACCAAAATCAACGGGACTTTCCAAAATGTCGTAACAACTCCGCCCCATTGA
CGCAAATGGGCGGTAGGCGTGTACGGTGGGAGGTCTATATAAGCAGCGCGTTTTGCCTGTACTGGGTCTC
TCTGGTTAGACCAGATCTGAGCCTGGGAGCTCTCTGGCTAACTAGGGAACCCACTGCTTAAGCCTCAATA
AAGCTTGCCTTGAGTGCTTCAAGTAGTGTGTGCCCGTCTGTTGTGTGACTCTGGTAACTAGAGATCCCTC
AGACCCTTTTAGTCAGTGTGGAAAATCTCTAGCAGTGGCGCCCGAACAGGGACTTGAAAGCGAAAGGGAA
ACCAGAGGAGCTCTCTCGACGCAGGACTCGGCTTGCTGAAGCGCGCACGGCAAGAGGCGAGGGGCGGCGA
CTGGTGAGTACGCCAAAAATTTTGACTAGCGGAGGCTAGAAGGAGAGAGATGGGTGCGAGAGCGTCAGTA
TTAAGCGGGGGAGAATTAGATCGCGATGGGAAAAAATTCGGTTAAGGCCAGGGGGAAAGAAAAAATATAA
ATTAAAACATATAGTATGGGCAAGCAGGGAGCTAGAACGATTCGCAGTTAATCCTGGCCTGTTAGAAACA
TCAGAAGGCTGTAGACAAATACTGGGACAGCTACAACCATCCCTTCAGACAGGATCAGAAGAACTTAGAT
CATTATATAATACAGTAGCAACCCTCTATTGTGTGCATCAAAGGATAGAGATAAAAGACACCAAGGAAGC
TTTAGACAAGATAGAGGAAGAGCAAAACAAAAGTAAGACCACCGCACAGCAAGCGGCCGCTGATCTTCAG
ACCTGGAGGAGGAGATATGAGGGACAATTGGAGAAGTGAATTATATAAATATAAAGTAGTAAAAATTGAA
CCATTAGGAGTAGCACCCACCAAGGCAAAGAGAAGAGTGGTGCAGAGAGAAAAAAGAGCAGTGGGAATAG
GAGCTTTGTTCCTTGGGTTCTTGGGAGCAGCAGGAAGCACTATGGGCGCAGCGTCAATGACGCTGACGGT
ACAGGCCAGACAATTATTGTCTGGTATAGTGCAGCAGCAGAACAATTTGCTGAGGGCTATTGAGGCGCAA
CAGCATCTGTTGCAACTCACAGTCTGGGGCATCAAGCAGCTCCAGGCAAGAATCCTGGCTGTGGAAAGAT
ACCTAAAGGATCAACAGCTCCTGGGGATTTGGGGTTGCTCTGGAAAACTCATTTGCACCACTGCTGTGCC
TTGGAATGCTAGTTGGAGTAATAAATCTCTGGAACAGATTTGGAATCACACGACCTGGATGGAGTGGGAC
AGAGAAATTAACAATTACACAAGCTTAATACACTCCTTAATTGAAGAATCGCAAAACCAGCAAGAAAAGA
ATGAACAAGAATTATTGGAATTAGATAAATGGGCAAGTTTGTGGAATTGGTTTAACATAACAAATTGGCT
GTGGTATATAAAATTATTCATAATGATAGTAGGAGGCTTGGTAGGTTTAAGAATAGTTTTTGCTGTACTT
TCTATAGTGAATAGAGTTAGGCAGGGATATTCACCATTATCGTTTCAGACCCACCTCCCAACCCCGAGGG
GACCCGACAGGCCCGAAGGAATAGAAGAAGAAGGTGGAGAGAGAGACAGAGACAGATCCATTCGATTAGT
GAACGGATCGGCACTGCGTGCGCCAATTCTGCAGACAAATGGCAGTATTCATCCACAATTTTAAAAGAAA
AGGGGGGATTGGGGGGTACAGTGCAGGGGAAAGAATAGTAGACATAATAGCAACAGACATACAAACTAAA
GAATTACAAAAACAAATTACAAAAATTCAAAATTTTCGGGTTTATTACAGGGACAGCAGAGATCCAGTTT
GGTTAATTAATCGATAAGCTTTGCAAAGATGGATAAAGTTTTAAACAGAGAGGAATCTTTGCAGCTAATG
GACCTTCTAGGTCTTGAAAGGAGTGGGAATTGGCTCCGGTGCCCGTCAGTGGGCAGAGCGCACATCGCCC
ACAGTCCCCGAGAAGTTGGGGGGAGGGGTCGGCAATTGAACCGGTGCCTAGAGAAGGTGGCGCGGGGTAA
ACTGGGAAAGTGATGTCGTGTACTGGCTCCGCCTTTTTCCCGAGGGTGGGGGAGAACCGTATATAAGTGC
AGTAGTCGCCGTGAACGTTCTTTTTCGCAACGGGTTTGCCGCCAGAACACAGGTAAGTGCCGTGTGTGGT
TCCCGCGGGCCTGGCCTCTTTACGGGTTATGGCCCTTGCGTGCCTTGAATTACTTCCACCTGGCTGCAGT
ACGTGATTCTTGATCCCGAGCTTCGGGTTGGAAGTGGGTGGGAGAGTTCGAGGCCTTGCGCTTAAGGAGC
CCCTTCGCCTCGTGCTTGAGTTGAGGCCTGGCCTGGGCGCTGGGGCCGCCGCGTGCGAATCTGGTGGCAC
CTTCGCGCCTGTCTCGCTGCTTTCGATAAGTCTCTAGCCATTTAAAATTTTTGATGACCTGCTGCGACGC
TTTTTTTCTGGCAAGATAGTCTTGTAAATGCGGGCCAAGATCTGCACACTGGTATTTCGGTTTTTGGGGC
CGCGGGCGGCGACGGGGCCCGTGCGTCCCAGCGCACATGTTCGGCGAGGCGGGGCCTGCGAGCGCGGCCA
CCGAGAATCGGACGGGGGTAGTCTCAAGCTGGCCGGCCTGCTCTGGTGCCTGGCCTCGCGCCGCCGTGTA
TCGCCCCGCCCTGGGCGGCAAGGCTGGCCCGGTCGGCACCAGTTGCGTGAGCGGAAAGATGGCCGCTTCC
CGGCCCTGCTGCAGGGAGCTCAAAATGGAGGACGCGGCGCTCGGGAGAGCGGGCGGGTGAGTCACCCACA
CAAAGGAAAAGGGCCTTTCCGTCCTCAGCCGTCGCTTCATGTGACTCCACGGAGTACCGGGCGCCGTCCA
GGCACCTCGATTAGTTCTCGAGCTTTTGGAGTACGTCGTCTTTAGGTTGGGGGGAGGGGTTTTATGCGAT
GGAGTTTCCCCACACTGAGTGGGTGGAGACTGAAGTTAGGCCAGCTTGGCACTTGATGTAATTCTCCTTG
GAATTTGCCCTTTTTGAGTTTGGATCTTGGTTCATTCTCAAGCCTCAGACAGTGGTTCAAAGTTTTTTTC
TTCCATTTCAGGTGTCGTGAGGAATTAGCTTGGTACTAATACGACTCACTATAGGGAGACCCAAGCTGGC
TAGGTAAGCTTGATATCGAATTCCTGCAGCCCGGGGGATCCCGCCACCATGATGGACAACAGAGGCAACT
CTAGTCTACCTGACAAACTTCCTATCTTCCCTGATTCTGCCCGCTTGCCACTTACCAGGTCCTTCTATCT
GGAGCCCATGGTCACTTTCCACGTGCACCCAGAGGCCCCGGTGTCATCTCCTTACTCTGAGGAGCTGCCA
CGGCTGCCTTTTCCCAGCGACTCTCTTATCCTGGGAAATTACAGTGAACCCTGCCCCTTCTCTTTCCCGA
TGCCTTATCCAAATTACAGAGGGTGCGAGTACTCCTACGGGCCAGCCTTCACCCGGAAAAGGAATGAGCG
GGAAAGGCAGCGGGTGAAATGTGTCAATGAAGGCTACGCCCAGCTCCGACATCATCTGCCAGAGGAGTAT
TTGGAGAAGCGACTCAGCAAAGTGGAAACCCTCAGAGCTGCGATCAAGTACATTAACTACCTGCAGTCTC
TTCTGTACCCTGATAAAGCTGAGACAAAGAATAACCCTGGAAAAGTTTCCTCCATGATAGCAACCACCAG
CCACCATGCTGACCCTATGTTCAGAATTGTTTGCCCAACTTTCTTGTACAAAGTTGTCCCCGGATCCGGC
GCAACAAACTTCTCTCTGCTGAAACAAGCCGGAGATGTCGAAGAGAATCCTGGACCGATGAAAAAGCCTG
AACTCACCGCGACGTCTGTCGAGAAGTTTCTGATCGAAAAGTTCGACAGCGTCTCCGACCTGATGCAGCT
CTCGGAGGGCGAAGAATCTCGTGCTTTCAGCTTCGATGTAGGAGGGCGTGGATATGTCCTGCGGGTAAAT
AGCTGCGCCGATGGTTTCTACAAAGATCGTTATGTTTATCGGCACTTTGCATCGGCCGCGCTCCCGATTC
CGGAAGTGCTTGACATTGGGGAATTCAGCGAGAGCCTGACCTATTGCATCTCCCGCCGTGCACAGGGTGT
CACGTTGCAAGACCTGCCTGAAACCGAACTGCCCGCTGTTCTGCAGCCGGTCGCGGAGGCCATGGATGCG
ATCGCTGCGGCCGATCTTAGCCAGACGAGCGGGTTCGGCCCATTCGGACCGCAAGGAATCGGTCAATACA
CTACATGGCGTGATTTCATATGCGCGATTGCTGATCCCCATGTGTATCACTGGCAAACTGTGATGGACGA
CACCGTCAGTGCGTCCGTCGCGCAGGCTCTCGATGAGCTGATGCTTTGGGCCGAGGACTGCCCCGAAGTC
CGGCACCTCGTGCACGCGGATTTCGGCTCCAACAATGTCCTGACGGACAATGGCCGCATAACAGCGGTCA
TTGACTGGAGCGAGGCGATGTTCGGGGATTCCCAATACGAGGTCGCCAACATCTTCTTCTGGAGGCCGTG
GTTGGCTTGTATGGAGCAGCAGACGCGCTACTTCGAGCGGAGGCATCCGGAGCTTGCAGGATCGCCGCGG
CTCCGGGCGTATATGCTCCGCATTGGTCTTGACCAACTCTATCAGAGCTTGGTTGACGGCAATTTCGATG
ATGCAGCTTGGGCGCAGGGTCGATGCGACGCAATCGTCCGATCCGGAGCCGGGACTGTCGGGCGTACACA
AATCGCCCGCAGAAGCGCGGCCGTCTGGACCGATGGCTGTGTAGAAGTACTCGCCGATAGTGGAAACCGA
CGCCCCAGCACTCGTCCGAGGGCAAAGGAATAAGTTAGAACTATTTCCTGGCTGTTACGCGGTATATTAA
CTTGTACGCAGCTACTGACGGGCTTGTTAAACAGTGAACCGCCCGCCCCACGACCCGCAGCGCCCGACCG
AAAGGAGCGCACGACCCCATGCATCGAACAAAAGAAAAGGGGGGACTGGAAGGGCTAATTCACTCCCAAC
GAAGACAAGATATCATAACTTCGTATAGCATACATTATACGAAGTTATCGGCTAGCTGGTCCGGACTGTA
CTGGGTCTCTCTGGTTAGACCAGATCTGAGCCTGGGAGCTCTCTGGCTAACTAGGGAACCCACTGCTTAA
GCCTCAATAAAGCTTGCCTTGAGTGCTTCAAGTAGTGTGTGCCCGTCTGTTGTGTGACTCTGGTAACTAG
AGATCCCTCAGACCCTTTTAGTCAGTGTGGAAAATCTCTAGCAGGGCCCGTTTAAACCCGCTGATCAGCC
TCGACTGTGCCTTCTAGTTGCCAGCCATCTGTTGTTTGCCCCTCCCCCGTGCCTTCCTTGACCCTGGAAG
GTGCCACTCCCACTGTCCTTTCCTAATAAAATGAGGAAATTGCATCGCATTGTCTGAGTAGGTGTCATTC
TATTCTGGGGGGTGGGGTGGGGCAGGACAGCAAGGGGGAGGATTGGGAAGACAATAGCAGGCATGCTGGG
GATGCGGTGGGCTCTATGGCTTCTGAGGCGGAAAGAACCAGCTGGGGCTCTAGGGGGTATCCCC
[124 nt withheld, positions 6365-6488]
C
[91 nt withheld, positions 6490-6580]
A
[49 nt withheld, positions 6582-6630]
CCTTTGACGTTGGAGTCCACGTTCTTT
[37 nt withheld, positions 6658-6694]
ACCCTATCTCGGTCTATTCTTTTGATTTATAAGGGATTTTGCCGATTTCGGCCTATTGGTTAAAAAATGA
GCTGATTTAACAAAAATTTAACGCGAATTAATTCTGTGGAATGTGTGTCAGTTAGGGTGTGGAAAGTCCC
CAGGCTCCCCAGCAGGCAGAAGTATGCAAAGCATGCATCTCAATTAGTCAGCAACCAGGTGTGGAAAGTC
CCCAGGCTCCCCAGCAGGCAGAAGTATGCAAAGCATGCATCTCAATTAGTCAGCAACCATAGTCCCGCCC
CTAACTCCGCCCATCCCGCCCCTAACTCCGCCCAGTTCCGCCCATTCTCCGCCCCATGGCTGACTAATTT
TTTTTATTTATGCAGAGGCCGAGGCCGCCTCTGCCTCTGAGCTATTCCAGAAGTAGTGAGGAGGCTTTTT
TGGAGGCCTAGGCTTTTGCAAAAAGCTCCCGGGAGCTTGTATATCCATTTTCGGATCTGATCAGCACGTG
TTGACAATTAATCATCGGCATAGTATATCGGCATAGTATAATACGACAAGGTGAGGAACTAAACCATGGC
CAAGTTGACCAGTGCCGTTCCGGTGCTCACCGCGCGCGACGTCGCCGGAGCGGTCGAGTTCTGGACCGAC
CGGCTCGGGTTCTCCCGGGACTTCGTGGAGGACGACTTCGCCGGTGTGGTCCGGGACGACGTGACCCTGT
TCATCAGCGCGGTCCAGGACCAGGTGGTGCCGGACAACACCCTGGCCTGGGTGTGGGTGCGCGGCCTGGA
CGAGCTGTACGCCGAGTGGTCGGAGGTCGTGTCCACGAACTTCCGGGACGCCTCCGGGCCGGCCATGACC
GAGATCGGCGAGCAGCCGTGGGGGCGGGAGTTCGCCCTGCGCGACCCGGCCGGCAACTGCGTGCACTTCG
TGGCCGAGGAGCAGGACTGACACGTGCTACGAGATTTCGATTCCACCGCCGCCTTCTATGAAAGGTTGGG
CTTCGGAATCGTTTTCCGGGACGCCGGCTGGATGATCCTCCAGCGCGGGGATCTCATGCTGGAGTTCTTC
GCCCACCCCAACTTGTTTATTGCAGCTTATAATGGTTACAAATAAAGCAATAGCATCACAAATTTCACAA
ATAAAGCATTTTTTTCACTGCATTCTAGTTGTGGTTTGTCCAAACTCATCAATGTATCTTATCATGTCTG
TATACCGTCGACCTCTAGCTAGAGCTTGGCGTAATCATGGTCATAGCTGTTTCCTGTGTGAAATTGTTAT
CCGCTCACAATTCCACACAACATACGAGCCGGAAGCATAAAGTGTAAAGCCTGGGGTGCCTAATGAGTGA
GCTAACTCACATTAATTGCGTTGCGCTCACTGCCCGCTTTCCAGTCGGGAAACCTGTCGTGCCAGCTGCA
TTAATGAATCGGCCAACGCGCGGGGAGAGGCGGTTTGCGTATTGGGCGCTCTTCCGCTTCCTCGCTCACT
GACTCGCTGCGCTCGGTCGTTCGGCTGCGGCGAGCGGTATCAGCTCACTCAAAGGCGGTAATACGGTTAT
CCACAGAATCAGGGGATAACGCAGGAAAGAACATGTGAGCAAAAGGCCAGCAAAAGGCCAGGAACCGTAA
AAAGGCCGCGTTGCTGGCGTTTTTCCATAGGCTCCGCCCCCCTGACGAGCATCACAAAAATCGACGCTCA
AGTCAGAGGTGGCGAAACCCGACAGGACTATAAAGATACCAGGCGTTTCCCCCTGGAAGCTCCCTCGTGC
GCTCTCCTGTTCCGACCCTGCCGCTTACCGGATACCTGTCCGCCTTTCTCCCTTCGGGAAGCGTGGCGCT
TTCTCATAGCTCACGCTGTAGGTATCTCAGTTCGGTGTAGGTCGTTCGCTCCAAGCTGGGCTGTGTGCAC
GAACCCCCCGTTCAGCCCGACCGCTGCGCCTTATCCGGTAACTATCGTCTTGAGTCCAACCCGGTAAGAC
ACGACTTATCGCCACTGGCAGCAGCCACTGGTAACAGGATTAGCAGAGCGAGGTATGTAGGCGGTGCTAC
AGAGTTCTTGAAGTGGTGGCCTAACTACGGCTACACTAGAAGAACAGTATTTGGTATCTGCGCTCTGCTG
AAGCCAGTTACCTTCGGAAAAAGAGTTGGTAGCTCTTGATCCGGCAAACAAACCACCGCTGGTAGCGGTG
GTTTTTTTGTTTGCAAGCAGCAGATTACGCGCAGAAAAAAAGGATCTCAAGAAGATCCTTTGATCTTTTC
TACGGGGTCTGACGCTCAGTGGAACGAAAACTCACGTTAAGGGATTTTGGTCATGAGATTATCAAAAAGG
ATCTTCACCTAGATCCTTTTAAATTAAAAATGAAGTTTTAAATCAATCTAAAGTATATATGAGTAAACTT
GGTCTGACAGTTACCAATGCTTAATCAGTGAGGCACCTATCTCAGCGATCTGTCTATTTCGTTCATCCAT
AGTTGCCTGACTCCCCGTCGTGTAGATAACTACGATACGGGAGGGCTTACCATCTGGCCCCAGTGCTGCA
ATGATACCGCGAGACCCACGCTCACCGGCTCCAGATTTATCAGCAATAAACCAGCCAGCCGGAAGGGCCG
AGCGCAGAAGTGGTCCTGCAACTTTATCCGCCTCCATCCAGTCTATTAATTGTTGCCGGGAAGCTAGAGT
AAGTAGTTCGCCAGTTAATAGTTTGCGCAACGTTGTTGCCATTGCTACAGGCATCGTGGTGTCACGCTCG
TCGTTTGGTATGGCTTCATTCAGCTCCGGTTCCCAACGATCAAGGCGAGTTACATGATCCCCCATGTTGT
GCAAAAAAGCGGTTAGCTCCTTCGGTCCTCCGATCGTTGTCAGAAGTAAGTTGGCCGCAGTGTTATCACT
CATGGTTATGGCAGCACTGCATAATTCTCTTACTGTCATGCCATCCGTAAGATGCTTTTCTGTGACTGGT
GAGTACTCAACCAAGTCATTCTGAGAATAGTGTATGCGGCGACCGAGTTGCTCTTGCCCGGCGTCAATAC
GGGATAATACCGCGCCACATAGCAGAACTTTAAAAGTGCTCATCATTGGAAAACGTTCTTCGGGGCGAAA
ACTCTCAAGGATCTTACCGCTGTTGAGATCCAGTTCGATGTAACCCACTCGTGCACCCAACTGATCTTCA
GCATCTTTTACTTTCACCAGCGTTTCTGGGTGAGCAAAAACAGGAAGGCAAAATGCCGCAAAAAAGGGAA
TAAGGGCGACACGGAAATGTTGAATACTCATACTCTTCCTTTTTCAATATTATTGAAGCATTTATCAGGG
TTATTGTCTCATGAGCGGATACATATTTGAATGTATTTAGAAAAATAAACAAATAGGGGTTCCGCGCACA
TTTCCCCGAAAAGTGCCACCTGACG
Features (pLannotate 1.2.2; 34 found; start..end, strand, type, name):
     30..82      -  misc_feature   bom (fragment): basis of mobility region from pBR322
    237..616     +  enhancer       CMV enhancer: human cytomegalovirus immediate early enhancer
    617..816     +  promoter       CMV promoter: human cytomegalovirus (CMV) immediate early promoter
    834..1014    +  LTR            5' LTR (truncated): truncated 5' long terminal repeat (LTR) from HIV-1
   1061..1186    +  misc_feature   HIV-1 Ψ: packaging signal of human immunodeficiency virus type 1
   1170..1533    +  CDS            HIV-1 gag (fragment): gag protein from human immunodeficiency virus 1; gag
   1679..1912    +  misc_feature   RRE: The Rev response element (RRE) of HIV-1 allows for Rev-dependent mRNA export from the nucleus to the cytoplasm.
   2289..2389    +  CDS            Rev (fragment): human immunodeficiency virus 1 (HIV-1) Rev protein; rev; enhances nuclear export of unspliced and incompletely spliced viral mRNAs
   2439..2556    +  misc_feature   cPPT/CTS: central polypurine tract and central termination sequence of HIV-1
   2619..2685    +  CDS            small t antigen (fragment): SV40 (simian virus 40) small t antigen
   2692..3870    +  promoter       EF-1α promoter: strong constitutive promoter for human elongation factor EF-1α
   3887..3905    +  promoter       T7 promoter: promoter for bacteriophage T7 RNA polymerase
   3925..3961    -  misc_feature   MCS (fragment): pBluescript multiple cloning site
   3972..4511    +  CDS            ASCL3: ASCL3_HUMAN - Also known as BHLHA42, HASH3, SGN1. Experimental evidence at protein level: Swiss-Prot protein existence level 1. Transcriptional repressor. Inhibits myogenesis (By similarity). From Homo sapiens (Human).
   4514..4534    -  protein_bind   attB2 (fragment): mutant version of attB; recombination site for the Gateway® BP reaction BP Clonase™
   4608..5630    +  CDS            hph: KHYB_ECOLX - Experimental evidence at protein level: Swiss-Prot protein existence level 1. The aminoglycoside phosphotransferases achieve inactivation of their antibiotic substrates by phosphorylation. Only phosphorylates hygromycin and closely related compounds such as demethyl analogs and destomycin. From Escherichia coli.
   5714..5827    +  CDS            nef (fragment): NEF_HV1LA - Experimental evidence at protein level: Swiss-Prot protein existence level 1. Extracellular Nef protein targets CD4(+) T-lymphocytes for apoptosis by interacting with CXCR4 surface receptors. From Human immunodeficiency virus type 1 group M subtype B (isolate Lai) (HIV-1).
   5825..5858    +  protein_bind   loxP: Cre-mediated recombination occurs in the 8-bp core sequence (GCATACAT). Cre recombinase
   5883..6063    +  LTR            5' LTR (truncated): truncated 5' long terminal repeat (LTR) from HIV-1
   6095..6319    +  polyA_signal   bGH poly(A) signal: bovine growth hormone polyadenylation signal
   6323..6344    +  promoter       SV40 promoter (fragment): SV40 enhancer and early promoter
   6365..6793    +  rep_origin     f1 ori (sequence partly withheld): f1 bacteriophage origin of replication; arrow indicates direction of (+) strand synthesis
   6807..7136    +  promoter       SV40 promoter: SV40 enhancer and early promoter
   7184..7231    +  promoter       EM7 promoter: synthetic bacterial promoter&nbsp
   7250..7624    +  CDS            BleoR: antibiotic-binding protein; Sh ble from Streptoalloteichus hindustanus; confers resistance to bleomycin, phleomycin, and Zeocin™
   7634..7759    +  CDS            ble (fragment): BLE_KLEPN - Experimental evidence at protein level: Swiss-Prot protein existence level 1. Binding protein with a strong affinity to the bleomycin family of antibiotics. Binds to CL990; an antimitotic-antibiotic compound. From Klebsiella pneumoniae.
   7754..7875    +  polyA_signal   SV40 poly(A) signal: SV40 polyadenylation signal
   7948..7964    -  protein_bind   lac operator: The lac repressor binds to the lac operator to inhibit transcription in E. coli. This inhibition can be relieved by adding lactose or isopropyl-β-D-thiogalactopyranoside (IPTG). lac repressor encoded by lacI
   7972..8002    -  promoter       lac promoter: promoter for the E. coli lac operon
   8017..8038    -  protein_bind   CAP binding site: CAP binding activates transcription in the presence of cAMP. E. coli catabolite activator protein
   8051..8143    -  CDS            lacI (fragment): lac repressor; lacI; The lac repressor binds to the lac operator to inhibit transcription in E. coli. This inhibition can be relieved by adding lactose or isopropyl-β-D-thiogalactopyranoside (IPTG).
   8326..8914    -  rep_origin     ori: high-copy-number ColE1/pMB1/pBR322/pUC origin of replication
   9085..9945    -  CDS            AmpR: β-lactamase; bla; confers resistance to ampicillin, carbenicillin, and related antibiotics
   9946..10050   -  promoter       AmpR promoter: bla
