[The description below was written by a language model from this plasmid's Addgene catalogue record and pLannotate feature annotations shown in this document.]
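Description:
EF1a_ASCL3_P2A_Hygro_Barcode is a lentiviral transfer plasmid of about 10.1 kb for constitutive expression of human ASCL3, a basic helix-loop-helix transcription factor also known as HASH3, SGN1 or bHLHa42, in mammalian cells. The parental backbone is not named in the record. In bacteria it is maintained through a high-copy ColE1/pUC-type origin with ampicillin resistance, and an f1 origin is also present. The viral portion has a third-generation layout. A CMV enhancer/promoter fused to a truncated HIV-1 5' LTR drives genomic RNA synthesis in packaging cells. This is followed by the Ψ packaging signal with a gag fragment, the Rev response element and the cPPT/CTS. A second truncated LTR, preceded by a loxP site and followed by a bGH polyadenylation signal, closes the proviral unit.

Between the LTRs, the EF-1α promoter drives the ASCL3 coding sequence, which was inserted by Gibson assembly at retained BamHI sites. Downstream lies the hygromycin phosphotransferase gene (hph). The construct name indicates the two are joined by a P2A peptide, although this element is not annotated in the feature table. Such a link would yield both proteins from a single transcript and allow hygromycin selection of transduced cells. The barcode is likewise not annotated; according to the record it allows the overexpressed transcript to be identified in single-cell RNA-seq. An SV40/EM7-driven bleomycin/Zeocin resistance cassette sits outside the LTRs in the plasmid backbone. The associated publication places the vector in pooled transcription factor overexpression screens that map cellular reprogramming with paired fitness and single-cell transcriptomic readouts.
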