Addgene plasmid #120428: EF1a_ASCL3_P2A_Hygro_Barcode
Purpose: Barcoded lentiviral vector to express ASCL3 in mammalian cells under control of EF1a promoter. Barcoded for transcript detection in single cell RNA-seq.
Depositing lab: Prashant Mali. Depositing organization: University of California, San Diego (UCSD). Publication: Mapping Cellular Reprogramming via Pooled Overexpression Screens with Paired Fitness and Single-Cell RNA-Sequencing Readout. Parekh U, Wu Y, Zhao D, Worlikar A, Shah N, Zhang K, Mali P. Cell Syst. 2018 Nov 12. pii: S2405-4712(18)30433-2. doi: 10.1016/j.cels.2018.10.008. PubMed 30448000.
Backbone
  Vector backbone: Unknown
  Backbone size w/o insert (bp): 9514
  Vector type: Lentiviral
  Selectable markers: Hygromycin
Growth in bacteria
  Bacterial resistance: Ampicillin, 100 μg/mL
  Growth temperature: 37°C
  Growth strain: Stbl3
  Copy number: High Copy
Gene/Insert
  Gene/Insert name: ASCL3
  Species: H. sapiens (human)
  Insert size (bp): 573
  Entrez Gene: ASCL3 (a.k.a. SGN1, HASH3, bHLHa42)
  Promoter: EF1a
  Cloning method: Gibson Cloning
  Sequencing primers: 5′ 5'-ttctcaagcctcagacagtgg-3'
Terms and licenses: Academic/Nonprofit Terms; Industry Terms: Not Available to Industry
Depositor comments: 5' cloning site: BamHI (not destroyed), 3' cloning site: BamHI (not destroyed).
How to cite: EF1a_ASCL3_P2A_Hygro_Barcode was a gift from Prashant Mali (Addgene plasmid # 120428 ; http://n2t.net/addgene:120428 ; RRID:Addgene_120428)
