>Addgene plasmid #120428 | EF1a_ASCL3_P2A_Hygro_Barcode | depositor partial sequence | sequence record 228652 | ASCL3 gene
ATGATGGACAACAGAGGCAACTCTAGTCTACCTGACAAACTTCCTATCTTCCCTGATTCTGCCCGCTTGC
CACTTACCAGGTCCTTCTATCTGGAGCCCATGGTCACTTTCCACGTGCACCCAGAGGCCCCGGTGTCATC
TCCTTACTCTGAGGAGCTGCCACGGCTGCCTTTTCCCAGCGACTCTCTTATCCTGGGAAATTACAGTGAA
CCCTGCCCCTTCTCTTTCCCGATGCCTTATCCAAATTACAGAGGGTGCGAGTACTCCTACGGGCCAGCCT
TCACCCGGAAAAGGAATGAGCGGGAAAGGCAGCGGGTGAAATGTGTCAATGAAGGCTACGCCCAGCTCCG
ACATCATCTGCCAGAGGAGTATTTGGAGAAGCGACTCAGCAAAGTGGAAACCCTCAGAGCTGCGATCAAG
TACATTAACTACCTGCAGTCTCTTCTGTACCCTGATAAAGCTGAGACAAAGAATAACCCTGGAAAAGTTT
CCTCCATGATAGCAACCACCAGCCACCATGCTGACCCTATGTTCAGAATTGTTTGCCCAACTTTCTTGTA
CAAAGTTGTCCCC
