>Addgene plasmid #120428 | EF1a_ASCL3_P2A_Hygro_Barcode | depositor partial sequence | sequence record 228653 | ASCL3 barcode
GTATATTAACTTGTACGCAG
